>Addgene plasmid #67488 | pCMV2-SMAC-HA-eGFP | addgene partial sequence | sequence record 118321 | BGH-rev 5'-TAGAAGGCACAGTCGAGG-3'
GGCTTCATGATGTCCCCATAATTTTTGGCAGAGGGAAAAAGATCTGCTAGCAAGCTTCTCGAGTCATTAC
TTGTACAGCTCGTCCATGCCGAGAGTGATCCCGGCGGCGGTCACGAACTCCAGCAGGACCATGTGATCGC
GCTTCTCGTTGGGGTCTTTGCTCAGGGCGGACTGGGTGCTCAGGTAGTGGTTGTCGGGCAGCAGCACGGG
GCCGTCGCCGATGGGGGTGTTCTGCTGGTAGTGGTCGGCGAGCTGCACGCTGCCGTCCTCGATGTTGTGG
CGGATCTTGAAGTTCACCTTGATGCCGTTCTTCTGCTTGTCGGCCATGATATAGACGTTGTGGCTGTTGT
AGTTGTACTCCAGCTTGTGCCCCAGGATGTTGCCGTCCTCCTTGAAGTCGATGCCCTTCAGCTCGATGCG
GTTCACCAGGGTGTCGCCCTCGAACTTCACCTCGGCGCGGGTCTTGTAGTTGCCGTCGTCCTTGAAGAAG
ATGGTGCGCTCCTGGACGTAGCCTTCGGGCATGGCGGACTTGAAGAAGTCGTGCTGCTTCATGTGGTCGG
GGTAGCGGCTGAAGCACTGCACGCCGTAGGTCAGGGTGGTCACGAGGGTGGGCCAGGGCACGGGCAGCTT
GCCGGTGGTGCAGATGAACTTCAGGGTCAGCTTGCCGTAGGTGGCATCGCCCTCGCCCTCGCCGGACACG
CTGAACTTGTGGCCGTTTACGTCGCCGTCCAGCTCGACCAGGATGGGCACCACCCCGGTGAACAGCTCCT
CGCCCTTGCTCACGAATTCAGCGTAATCTGGAACATCGTATGGGTAGGATCCAATAGGAACCGCACACAG
GGTTACTCCAAAGCCAATCGTCACAGTTTTGTGCCATGGT
