>Addgene plasmid #67488 | pCMV2-SMAC-HA-eGFP | addgene partial sequence | sequence record 119647 | EGFP-N 5'-CGTCGCCGTCCAGCTCGACCAG-3'
CCCTTGCTCACGAATTCAGCGTAATCTGGAACATCGTATGGGTAGGATCCAATAGGAACCGCACACAGGG
TTACTCCAAAGCCAATCGTCACAGTTTTGTGCCATGGTCTTATCAATTCTGAGAAACACCGCTTCTTAAA
GTTAGCCACAACAGGAACACACAAACACTGTCTGTACCTGAAGAATGAAGTTACGCTGCGCGACAGCCAA
CTCTTCAGAGCCGCCATGGTACCTCCGGATCGATAATTCTAGAGGGCCCGTTTAAACGCTAGCCAGCTTG
GGTCTCCCTATAGTGAGTCGTATTAATTTCGATAAGCCAGTAAGCAGTGGGTTCTCTAGTTAGCCAGAGA
GCTCTGCTTATATAGACCTCCCACCGTACACGCCTACCGCCCATTTGCGTCAATGGGGCGGAGTTGTTAC
GACATTTTGGAAAGTCCCGTTGATTTTGGTGCCAAAACAAACTCCCATTGACGTCAATGGGGTGGAGACT
TGGAAATCCCCGTGAGTCAAACCGCTAACGCGTATATCTGGCCCGTACATCGCGAAGCAGCGCAAAACGC
CTAACCCTAAGCAGATTCTTCATGCAATTGTCGGTCAAGCCTTGCCTTGTTGTAGCTTAAATTTTGCTCG
CGCACTACTCAGCGACCTCCAACACACAAGCAGGGAGCAGATACTGGCTTAACTATGCGGCATCAGAGCA
GATTGTACTGAGAGTGCACCATAGGGGATCGGGAGATCTCCCGATCCGTCGACGTCAGGTGGCACTTTTC
GGGGAAATGTGCGCGGAACCCCTATTTGTTTATTTTTCTAAATACATTCAAATATGTATCCGCTCATGAG
ACAATAACCCTGATAAATGCTTCAATAATATTGAAAAAGGAAGAGTATGAGTATTCAACATTTCCGTGTC
GCCCTTATTCCCTTTTTTGCGGCATTTTGCCTTCCTGTTTTTGCTCACCCAGAAACGCTGGTGAAAGTAA
AA
