[The description below was written by a language model from this plasmid's Addgene catalogue record.]
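Description:
pCMV2-SMAC-HA-eGFP is a mammalian expression plasmid built on the pCMV(delta2) backbone, one of a series of vectors carrying truncated, weakened versions of the CMV promoter. It is propagated in E. coli as a high-copy plasmid under ampicillin selection. A neomycin resistance marker allows G418 selection of transfected mammalian cells. The record consists of catalogue fields only, with no feature table, so the origin of replication, polyadenylation signal and other backbone elements are not explicitly documented. The use of a BGH reverse sequencing primer does suggest a BGH terminator region downstream of the insert.

The insert encodes residues 1–59 of human SMAC (gene DIABLO), cloned between KpnI and EcoRI sites and fused at its C-terminus to an HA epitope followed by eGFP. This N-terminal segment of SMAC/Diablo serves as a leader sequence that directs proteins to the mitochondrial intermembrane space (IMS), so the HA-eGFP cargo is delivered to that compartment. The attenuated CMV promoter gives lower expression than full-strength CMV. That is generally useful for organelle-targeted reporters, because heavy overexpression can cause mislocalisation or disturb the organelle.

The construct can be used as a fluorescent and epitope-tagged marker of the IMS in live or fixed mammalian cells, or as a localisation control. It also illustrates how the SMAC leader can be used to target other proteins to this compartment. It was deposited as part of a plasmid toolbox associated with studies of human ARF family GTPases.
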