Addgene plasmid #67488: pCMV2-SMAC-HA-eGFP
Purpose: Targets HA-eGFP to mitochondrial intermembrane space (IMS)
Depositing lab: Richard Kahn. Depositing organization: Emory University. Publication: Tool box: Plasmids for the expression or knockdown of human ARF Family GTPases (ARF/ARL/SAR) and their co-expression in bacteria with N-myristoyltransferases. Kerr SC, Kahn RA. Cell Logist. 2015 Sep 21;5(3):e1090523. doi: 10.1080/21592799.2015.1090523. eCollection 2015 Jul-Sep. PubMed 27057421.
Backbone
  Vector backbone: pCMV(delta2)
  Vector type: Mammalian Expression
  Selectable markers: Neomycin (select with G418)
Growth in bacteria
  Bacterial resistance: Ampicillin, 100 μg/mL
  Growth temperature: 37°C
  Growth strain: DH5alpha
  Copy number: High Copy
Gene/Insert
  Gene/Insert name: SMAC (alt name: pRK110)
  Species: H. sapiens (human)
  Mutation: aa1-59
  Entrez Gene: DIABLO (a.k.a. DFNA64, SMAC)
  Promoter: attenuated CMV
  Tag / fusion protein: HA-eGFP (C terminal on insert)
  Cloning method: Restriction Enzyme; 5′ cloning site KpnI (unknown if destroyed); 3′ cloning site EcoRI (unknown if destroyed)
  Sequencing primers: 5′ CMV-F; 3′ BGH-rev
Terms and licenses: Academic/Nonprofit Terms; Industry Terms: Not Available to Industry
Depositor comments: Additional References: (1) For pCMV0-6 vectors: Morita, et al (2012) Biotechniques (PMCID: 3759224); (2) For targeting proteins to the IMS using the leader sequence from SMAC/Diablo: Sabharwal, et al (2013) Biochem J 456: 337-46, and (3) Ozawa, et al (2007) ACS Chemical Biology 2: 176-186.
How to cite: pCMV2-SMAC-HA-eGFP was a gift from Richard Kahn (Addgene plasmid # 67488 ; http://n2t.net/addgene:67488 ; RRID:Addgene_67488)
